Addgene plasmid #154919: pKDsgRNA-pgaC
Purpose: aTc inducible gRNA targeting pgaC along with arabinose-inducible lambda red enzymes
Depositing lab: Michael Lynch. Depositing organization: Duke University. Publication: CRISPR-Cas "Non-Target" Sites Inhibit On-Target Cutting Rates. Moreb EA, Hutmacher M, Lynch MD. CRISPR J. 2020 Dec;3(6):550-561. doi: 10.1089/crispr.2020.0065. PubMed 33346713.
Backbone
  Vector backbone: pKD46
  Vector type: Bacterial Expression, CRISPR, Synthetic Biology
Growth in bacteria
  Bacterial resistance: Spectinomycin, 50 μg/mL
  Growth temperature: 30°C
  Growth strain: DH5alpha
  Copy number: Low Copy
Gene/Insert
  Gene/Insert name: gRNA targeting pgaC
  Species: E. coli
  Promoter: pTet
  Cloning method: Unknown
  Sequencing primers: 5′ ttctcagggcgttttatggc
Terms and licenses: Academic/Nonprofit Terms; Industry Terms: Not Available to Industry
How to cite: pKDsgRNA-pgaC was a gift from Michael Lynch (Addgene plasmid # 154919 ; http://n2t.net/addgene:154919 ; RRID:Addgene_154919)
