[The description below was written by a language model from this plasmid's Addgene catalogue record and pLannotate feature annotations shown in this document.]
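Description:
pKDsgRNA-pgaC is a low-copy bacterial plasmid built on the pKD46 backbone that combines a CRISPR guide RNA cassette with the lambda Red recombineering functions for genome editing in E. coli. It replicates from the pSC101 origin, which depends on the plasmid-encoded Rep101 protein. In the sequenced record this protein is annotated as the temperature-sensitive A56V variant, consistent with the listed 30°C propagation and allowing the plasmid to be lost at higher temperature. Selection is by spectinomycin through the aadA (SmR) aminoglycoside adenylyltransferase gene, which is driven by bla (AmpR) promoter sequences.

The plasmid carries two independently inducible modules. The first is araC together with the divergent araBAD promoter, which places the lambda genes gam, bet and exo under arabinose control and ends at the lambda tL3 terminator. Gam blocks the host RecBCD nuclease, Exo resects double-stranded DNA ends, and Beta anneals single-stranded DNA to its complementary target, so together they promote recombination with a supplied donor. The second is a pTet promoter, seen in the annotation as a tet operator and a short adjacent promoter-like match. It drives a guide directed against the E. coli pgaC gene, fused to the Streptococcus pyogenes Cas9 gRNA scaffold and followed by rrnB-derived terminator sequence. Anhydrotetracycline induces this guide.

No Cas9 or tetR gene is annotated, so these would presumably be provided from another source. The short capTEV and H1 promoter hits are likely incidental matches. The depositor and sequenced records differ slightly in length but share the same feature layout. The associated work examined how non-target sites affect on-target Cas9 cutting rates.
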