Features (pLannotate 1.2.2; 18 found; start..end, strand, type, name):
     11..889     -  CDS            araC: L-arabinose regulatory protein; araC
    916..1200    +  promoter       araBAD promoter: araBAD; promoter of the L-arabinose operon of E. coli; the araC regulatory gene is transcribed in the opposite direction (Guzman et al., 1995)
   1244..1660    +  CDS            Gam: inhibitor of the host RecBCD nuclease in the λ Red system; gam; protects the double-stranded DNA substrate for recombination
   1666..2451    +  CDS            Beta: single-stranded DNA binding recombinase in the λ Red system; bet; mediates pairing of a single-stranded DNA with a complementary target
   2448..3128    +  CDS            Exo: 5' to 3' double-stranded DNA exonuclease in the λ Red system; exo; creates 3' single-stranded DNA tails
   3129..3373    +  terminator     λ tL3 terminator: transcription terminator tL3 from phage λ
   3496..4446    -  CDS            Rep101: RepA protein needed for replication with the pSC101 origin; rep101
   4494..4716    -  rep_origin     pSC101 ori: low-copy replication origin that requires the Rep101 protein
   5251..5272    -  terminator     bacterial terminator (fragment): putative bacterial transcription terminator
   5282..5300    +  protein_bind   tet operator: tetO; bacterial operator O2 for the tetR and tetA genes tetracycline repressor TetR
   5306..5325    +  promoter       H1-2O2 promoter (fragment): doxycycline-inducible variant of the human H1 RNA promoter (Henriksen et al., 2007)
   5356..5431    +  misc_RNA       gRNA scaffold: guide RNA scaffold for the Streptococcus pyogenes CRISPR/Cas9 system
   5497..5514    +  CDS            capTEV™ (fragment): composite tag for in vivo biotinylation, TEV protease cleavage, and 6xHis tagging
   5621..5736    +  ncRNA          5S rRNA: Accession: RF00001 - 5S ribosomal RNA
   5740..5786    +  terminator     rrnB T1 terminator: transcription terminator T1 from the E. coli rrnB gene
   5922..6713    -  CDS            SmR: aminoglycoside adenylyltransferase (Murphy, 1985); aadA; confers resistance to spectinomycin and streptomycin
   6714..6805    -  promoter       AmpR promoter: bla
   6829..6933    -  promoter       AmpR promoter: bla
>Addgene plasmid #154919 | pKDsgRNA-pgaC | depositor full sequence | sequence record 299868 | pKDsgRNA-pgaC sequence 6959 bps
CATCGATTTATTATGACAACTTGACGGCTACATCATTCACTTTTTCTTCACAACCGGCACGGAACTCGCT
CGGGCTGGCCCCGGTGCATTTTTTAAATACCCGCGAGAAATAGAGTTGATCGTCAAAACCAACATTGCGA
CCGACGGTGGCGATAGGCATCCGGGTGGTGCTCAAAAGCAGCTTCGCCTGGCTGATACGTTGGTCCTCGC
GCCAGCTTAAGACGCTAATCCCTAACTGCTGGCGGAAAAGATGTGACAGACGCGACGGCGACAAGCAAAC
ATGCTGTGCGACGCTGGCGATATCAAAATTGCTGTCTGCCAGGTGATCGCTGATGTACTGACAAGCCTCG
CGTACCCGATTATCCATCGGTGGATGGAGCGACTCGTTAATCGCTTCCATGCGCCGCAGTAACAATTGCT
CAAGCAGATTTATCGCCAGCAGCTCCGAATAGCGCCCTTCCCCTTGCCCGGCGTTAATGATTTGCCCAAA
CAGGTCGCTGAAATGCGGCTGGTGCGCTTCATCCGGGCGAAAGAACCCCGTATTGGCAAATATTGACGGC
CAGTTAAGCCATTCATGCCAGTAGGCGCGCGGACGAAAGTAAACCCACTGGTGATACCATTCGCGAGCCT
CCGGATGACGACCGTAGTGATGAATCTCTCCTGGCGGGAACAGCAAAATATCACCCGGTCGGCAAACAAA
TTCTCGTCCCTGATTTTTCACCACCCCCTGACCGCGAATGGTGAGATTGAGAATATAACCTTTCATTCCC
AGCGGTCGGTCGATAAAAAAATCGAGATAACCGTTGGCCTCAATCGGCGTTAAACCCGCCACCAGATGGG
CATTAAACGAGTATCCCGGCAGCAGGGGATCATTTTGCGCTTCAGCCATACTTTTCATACTCCCGCCATT
CAGAGAAGAAACCAATTGTCCATATTGCATCAGACATTGCCGTCACTGCGTCTTTTACTGGCTCTTCTCG
CTAACCAAACCGGTAACCCCGCTTATTAAAAGCATTCTGTAACAAAGCGGGACCAAAGCCATGACAAAAA
CGCGTAACAAAAGTGTCTATAATCACGGCAGAAAAGTCCACATTGATTATTTGCACGGCGTCACACTTTG
CTATGCCATAGCATTTTTATCCATAAGATTAGCGGATCCTACCTGACGCTTTTTATCGCAACTCTCTACT
GTTTCTCCATACCCGTTTTTTTGGGAATTCGAGCTCTAAGGAGGTTATAAAAAATGGATATTAATACTGA
AACTGAGATCAAGCAAAAGCATTCACTAACCCCCTTTCCTGTTTTCCTAATCAGCCCGGCATTTCGCGGG
CGATATTTTCACAGCTATTTCAGGAGTTCAGCCATGAACGCTTATTACATTCAGGATCGTCTTGAGGCTC
AGAGCTGGGCGCGTCACTACCAGCAGCTCGCCCGTGAAGAGAAAGAGGCAGAACTGGCAGACGACATGGA
AAAAGGCCTGCCCCAGCACCTGTTTGAATCGCTATGCATCGATCATTTGCAACGCCACGGGGCCAGCAAA
AAATCCATTACCCGTGCGTTTGATGACGATGTTGAGTTTCAGGAGCGCATGGCAGAACACATCCGGTACA
TGGTTGAAACCATTGCTCACCACCAGGTTGATATTGATTCAGAGGTATAAAACGAATGAGTACTGCACTC
GCAACGCTGGCTGGGAAGCTGGCTGAACGTGTCGGCATGGATTCTGTCGACCCACAGGAACTGATCACCA
CTCTTCGCCAGACGGCATTTAAAGGTGATGCCAGCGATGCGCAGTTCATCGCATTACTGATCGTTGCCAA
CCAGTACGGCCTTAATCCGTGGACGAAAGAAATTTACGCCTTTCCTGATAAGCAGAATGGCATCGTTCCG
GTGGTGGGCGTTGATGGCTGGTCCCGCATCATCAATGAAAACCAGCAGTTTGATGGCATGGACTTTGAGC
AGGACAATGAATCCTGTACATGCCGGATTTACCGCAAGGACCGTAATCATCCGATCTGCGTTACCGAATG
GATGGATGAATGCCGCCGCGAACCATTCAAAACTCGCGAAGGCAGAGAAATCACGGGGCCGTGGCAGTCG
CATCCCAAACGGATGTTACGTCATAAAGCCATGATTCAGTGTGCCCGTCTGGCCTTCGGATTTGCTGGTA
TCTATGACAAGGATGAAGCCGAGCGCATTGTCGAAAATACTGCATACACTGCAGAACGTCAGCCGGAACG
CGACATCACTCCGGTTAACGATGAAACCATGCAGGAGATTAACACTCTGCTGATCGCCCTGGATAAAACA
TGGGATGACGACTTATTGCCGCTCTGTTCCCAGATATTTCGCCGCGACATTCGTGCATCGTCAGAACTGA
CACAGGCCGAAGCAGTAAAAGCTCTTGGATTCCTGAAACAGAAAGCCGCAGAGCAGAAGGTGGCAGCATG
ACACCGGACATTATCCTGCAGCGTACCGGGATCGATGTGAGAGCTGTCGAACAGGGGGATGATGCGTGGC
ACAAATTACGGCTCGGCGTCATCACCGCTTCAGAAGTTCACAACGTGATAGCAAAACCCCGCTCCGGAAA
GAAGTGGCCTGACATGAAAATGTCCTACTTCCACACCCTGCTTGCTGAGGTTTGCACCGGTGTGGCTCCG
GAAGTTAACGCTAAAGCACTGGCCTGGGGAAAACAGTACGAGAACGACGCCAGAACCCTGTTTGAATTCA
CTTCCGGCGTGAATGTTACTGAATCCCCGATCATCTATCGCGACGAAAGTATGCGTACCGCCTGCTCTCC
CGATGGTTTATGCAGTGACGGCAACGGCCTTGAACTGAAATGCCCGTTTACCTCCCGGGATTTCATGAAG
TTCCGGCTCGGTGGTTTCGAGGCCATAAAGTCAGCTTACATGGCCCAGGTGCAGTACAGCATGTGGGTGA
CGCGAAAAAATGCCTGGTACTTTGCCAACTATGACCCGCGTATGAAGCGTGAAGGCCTGCATTATGTCGT
GATTGAGCGGGATGAAAAGTACATGGCGAGTTTTGACGAGATCGTGCCGGAGTTCATCGAAAAAATGGAC
GAGGCACTGGCTGAAATTGGTTTTGTATTTGGGGAGCAATGGCGATGACGCATCCTCACGATAATATCCG
GGTAGGCGCAATCACTTTCGTCTACTCCGTTACAAAGCGAGGCTGGGTATTTCCCGGCCTTTCTGTTATC
CGAAATCCACTGAAAGCACAGCGGCTGGCTGAGGAGATAAATAATAAACGAGGGGCTGTATGCACAAAGC
ATCTTCTGTTGAGTTAAGAACGAGTATCGAGATGGCACATAGCCTTGCTCAAATTGGAATCAGGTTTGTG
CCAATACCAGTAGAAACAGACGAAGAATCCATGGGTATGGACAGTTTTCCCTTTGATATGTAACGGTGAA
CAGTTGTTCTACTTTTGTTTGTTAGTCTTGATGCTTCACTGATAGATACAAGAGCCATAAGAACCTCAGA
TCCTTCCGTATTTAGCCAGTATGTTCTCTAGTGTGGTTCGTTGTTTTTGCGTGAGCCATGAGAACGAACC
ATTGAGATCATACTTACTTTGCATGTCACTCAAAAATTTTGCCTCAAAACTGGTGAGCTGAATTTTTGCA
GTTAAAGCATCGTGTAGTGTTTTTCTTAGTCCGTTACGTAGGTAGGAATCTGATGTAATGGTTGTTGGTA
TTTTGTCACCATTCATTTTTATCTGGTTGTTCTCAAGTTCGGTTACGAGATCCATTTGTCTATCTAGTTC
AACTTGGAAAATCAACGTATCAGTCGGGCGGCCTCGCTTATCAACCACCAATTTCATATTGCTGTAAGTG
TTTAAATCTTTACTTATTGGTTTCAAAACCCATTGGTTAAGCCTTTTAAACTCATGGTAGTTATTTTCAA
GCATTAACATGAACTTAAATTCATCAAGGCTAATCTCTATATTTGCCTTGTGAGTTTTCTTTTGTGTTAG
TTCTTTTAATAACCACTCATAAATCCTCATAGAGTATTTGTTTTCAAAAGACTTAACATGTTCCAGATTA
TATTTTATGAATTTTTTTAACTGGAAAAGATAAGGCAATATCTCTTCACTAAAAACTAATTCTAATTTTT
CGCTTGAGAACTTGGCATAGTTTGTCCACTGGAAAATCTCAAAGCCTTTAACCAAAGGATTCCTGATTTC
CACAGTTCTCGTCATCAGCTCTCTGGTTGCTTTAGCTAATACACCATAAGCATTTTCCCTACTGATGTTC
ATCATCTGAGCGTATTGGTTATAAGTGAACGATACCGTCCGTTCTTTCCTTGTAGGGTTTTCAATCGTGG
GGTTGAGTAGTGCCACACAGCATAAAATTAGCTTGGTTTCATGCTCCGTTAAGTCATAGCGACTAATCGC
TAGTTCATTTGCTTTGAAAACAACTAATTCAGACATACATCTCAATTGGTCTAGGTGATTTTAATCACTA
TACCAATTGAGATGGGCTAGTCAATGATAATTACTAGTCCTTTTCCTTTGAGTTGTGGGTATCTGTAAAT
TCTGCTAGACCTTTGCTGGAAAACTTGTAAATTCTGCTAGACCCTCTGTAAATTCCGCTAGACCTTTGTG
TGTTTTTTTTGTTTATATTCAAGTGGTTATAATTTATAGAATAAAGAAAGAATAAAAAAAGATAAAAAGA
ATAGATCCCAGCCCTGTGTATAACTCACTACTTTAGTCAGTTCCGCAGTATTACAAAAGGATGTCGCAAA
CGCTGTTTGCTCCTCTACAAAACAGACCTTAAAACCCTAAAGGCTTAAGTAGCACCCTCGCAAGCTCGGT
TGCGGCCGCAATCGGGCAAATCGCTGAATATTCCTTTTGTCTCCGACCATCAGGCACCTGAGTCGCTGTC
TTTTTCGTGACATTCAGTTCGCTGCGCTCACGGCTCTGGCAGTGAATGGGGGTAAATGGCACTACAGGCG
CCTTTTATGGATTCATGCAAGGAAACTACCCATAATACAAGAAAAGCCCGTCACGGGCTTCTCAGGGCGT
TTTATGGCGGGTCTGCTATGTGGTGCTATCTGACTTTTTGCTGTTCAGCAGTTCCTGCCCTCTGATTTTC
CAGTCTGACCACTTCGGATTATCCCGTGACAGGTCATTCAGACTGGCTAATGCACCCAGTAAGGCAGCGG
TATCATCAACGGGGTCTGACGCTCAGTGGAACGAAAACTCACGTTAAGGGATTTTGGTCATGAGATTATC
AGCTTTCGCTAAGGATGATTTCTGGAATTCTTCCCTATCAGTGATAGAGATTGACATCCCTATCAGTGAT
AGAGATACTGAGCACCGTGAACGCCACTGGCCGTGGTTTTAGAGCTAGAAATAGCAAGTTAAAATAAGGC
TAGTCCGTTATCAACTTGAAAAAGTGGCACCGAGTCGGTGCTTTTTTTGAAGCTTGGGCCCGAACAAAAA
CTCATCTCAGAAGAGGATCTGAATAGCGCCGTCGACCATCATCATCATCATCATTGAGTTTAAACGGTCT
CCAGCTTGGCTGTTTTGGCGGATGAGAGAAGATTTTCAGCCTGATACAGATTAAATCAGAACGCAGAAGC
GGTCTGATAAAACAGAATTTGCCTGGCGGCAGTAGCGCGGTGGTCCCACCTGACCCCATGCCGAACTCAG
AAGTGAAACGCCGTAGCGCCGATGGTAGTGTGGGGTCTCCCCATGCGAGAGTAGGGAACTGCCAGGCATC
AAATAAAACGAAAGGCTCAGTCGAAAGACTGGGCCTTTCGTTTTATCTGTTGTTTGTCGGTGAACTGGAT
CCTTACTCGAGTCTAGACTGCAGGCGGATCTTCACCTAGATCCTTTTAAATTAAAAATGAAGTTTTAAAT
CAATCTAAAGTATATATGAGTAAACTTGGTCTGACAGGACATTATTTGCCGACTACCTTGGTGATCTCGC
CTTTCACGTAGTGGACAAATTCTTCCAACTGATCTGCGCGCGAGGCCAAGCGATCTTCTTCTTGTCCAAG
ATAAGCCTGTCTAGCTTCAAGTATGACGGGCTGATACTGGGCCGGCAGGCGCTCCATTGCCCAGTCGGCA
GCGACATCCTTCGGCGCGATTTTGCCGGTTACTGCGCTGTACCAAATGCGGGACAACGTAAGCACTACAT
TTCGCTCATCGCCAGCCCAGTCGGGCGGCGAGTTCCATAGCGTTAAGGTTTCATTTAGCGCCTCAAATAG
ATCCTGTTCAGGAACCGGATCAAAGAGTTCCTCCGCCGCTGGACCTACCAAGGCAACGCTATGTTCTCTT
GCTTTTGTCAGCAAGATAGCCAGATCAATGTCGATCGTGGCTGGCTCGAAGATACCTGCAAGAATGTCAT
TGCGCTGCCATTCTCCAAATTGCAGTTCGCGCTTAGCTGGATAACGCCACGGAATGATGTCGTCGTGCAC
AACAATGGTGACTTCTACAGCGCGGAGAATCTCGCTCTCTCCAGGGGAAGCCGAAGTTTCCAAAAGGTCG
TTGATCAAAGCTCGCCGCGTTGTTTCATCAAGCCTTACGGTCACCGTAACCAGCAAATCAATATCACTGT
GTGGCTTCAGGCCGCCATCCACTGCGGAGCCGTACAAATGTACGGCCAGCAACGTCGGTTCGAGATGGCG
CTCGATGACGCCAACTACCTCTGATAGTTGAGTCGATACTTCGGCGATCACCGCTTCCCTCATACTCTTC
CTTTTTCAATATTATTGAAGCATTTATCAGGGTTATTGTCTCATGAGCGGATACATATTTGAATGTATTT
AGAAAAATAAACAAATAGCTAGCTCACTCGGTCGCTACACTCTTCCTTTTTCAATATTATTGAAGCATTT
ATCAGGGTTATTGTCTCATGAGCGGATACATATTTGAATGTATTTAGAAAAATAAACAAATAGGGGTTCC
GCGCACATTTCCCCGAAAAGTGCCACCTG
