Features (pLannotate 1.2.2; 18 found; start..end, strand, type, name):
     14..889     -  CDS            araC: ARAC_ECOLI - Experimental evidence at protein level: Swiss-Prot protein existence level 1. Transcription factor that regulates the expression of several genes involved in the transport and metabolism of L-arabinose (PubMed:4362626, PubMed:328165, PubMed:6251457, PubMed:2962192, PubMed:6319708, PubMed:2231717, PubMed:1447222). Functions both as a positive and a negative regulator (PubMed:328165, PubMed:6251457). In the presence of arabinose, activates the expression of the araBAD, araE, araFGH and araJ promoters (PubMed:4362626, PubMed:328165, PubMed:6251457, PubMed:2962192, PubMed:6319708, Pub
    916..1200    +  promoter       araBAD promoter: araBAD; promoter of the L-arabinose operon of E. coli; the araC regulatory gene is transcribed in the opposite direction (Guzman et al., 1995)
   1244..1657    +  CDS            gam: GAM_LAMBD - Also known as gamma. Experimental evidence at protein level: Swiss-Prot protein existence level 1. Binds to host RecBCD nuclease and inhibits it thereby protecting the viral DNA against recBCD mediated degradation. From Escherichia phage lambda (Bacteriophage lambda).
   1666..2451    +  CDS            Beta: single-stranded DNA binding recombinase in the λ Red system; bet; mediates pairing of a single-stranded DNA with a complementary target
   2448..3128    +  CDS            Exo: 5' to 3' double-stranded DNA exonuclease in the λ Red system; exo; creates 3' single-stranded DNA tails
   3129..3373    +  terminator     λ tL3 terminator: transcription terminator tL3 from phage λ
   3496..4446    -  CDS            Rep101(Ts): temperature-sensitive version of the RepA protein needed for replication with the pSC101 origin (Armstrong et al., 1984); rep101 encoding an A56V mutation
   4494..4716    -  rep_origin     pSC101 ori: low-copy replication origin that requires the Rep101 protein
   5251..5272    -  terminator     bacterial terminator (fragment): putative bacterial transcription terminator
   5282..5300    +  protein_bind   tet operator: tetO; bacterial operator O2 for the tetR and tetA genes tetracycline repressor TetR
   5306..5325    +  promoter       H1-2O2 promoter (fragment): doxycycline-inducible variant of the human H1 RNA promoter (Henriksen et al., 2007)
   5356..5431    +  misc_RNA       gRNA scaffold: guide RNA scaffold for the Streptococcus pyogenes CRISPR/Cas9 system
   5497..5514    +  CDS            capTEV™ (fragment): composite tag for in vivo biotinylation, TEV protease cleavage, and 6xHis tagging
   5621..5736    +  ncRNA          5S rRNA: Accession: RF00001 - 5S ribosomal RNA
   5740..5786    +  terminator     rrnB T1 terminator: transcription terminator T1 from the E. coli rrnB gene
   5925..6716    -  CDS            SmR: aminoglycoside adenylyltransferase (Murphy, 1985); aadA; confers resistance to spectinomycin and streptomycin
   6717..6808    -  promoter       AmpR promoter: bla
   6832..6902    -  promoter       AmpR promoter (fragment): bla
>Addgene plasmid #154919 | pKDsgRNA-pgaC | addgene full sequence | sequence record 322417 | Addgene NGS Result
CATCGATTTATTATGACAACTTGACGGCTACATCATTCACTTTTTCTTCACAACCGGCACGGAACTCGCT
CGGGCTGGCCCCGGTGCATTTTTTAAATACCCGCGAGAAGTAGAGTTGATCGTCAAAACCAACATTGCGA
CCGACGGTGGCGATAGGCATCCGGGTGGTGCTCAAAAGCAGCTTCGCCTGGCTGATACGTTGGTCCTCGC
GCCAGCTTAAGACGCTAATCCCTAACTGCTGGCGGAAAAGATGTGACAGACGCGACGGCGACAAGCAAAC
ATGCTGTGCGACGCTGGCGATATCAAAATTGCTGTCTGCCAGGTGATCGCTGATGTACTGACAAGCCTCG
CGTACCCGATTATCCATCGGTGGATGGAGCGACTCGTTAATCGCTTCCATGCGCCGCAGTAACAATTGCT
CAAGCAGATTTATCGCCAGCAGCTCCGAATAGCGCCCTTCCCCTTGCCCGGCGTTAATGATTTGCCCAAA
CAGGTCGCTGAAATGCGGCTGGTGCGCTTCATCCGGGCGAAAGAACCCCGTATTGGCAAATATTGACGGC
CAGTTAAGCCATTCATGCCAGTAGGCGCGCGGACGAAAGTAAACCCACTGGTGATACCATTCGCGAGCCT
CCGGATGACGACCGTAGTGATGAATCTCTCCTGGCGGGAACAGCAAAATATCACCCGGTCGGCAAACAAA
TTCTCGTCCCTGATTTTTCACCACCCCCTGACCGCGAATGGTGAGATTGAGAATATAACCTTTCATTCCC
AGCGGTCGGTCGATAAAAAAATCGAGATAACCGTTGGCCTCAATCGGCGTTAAACCCGCCACCAGATGGG
CATTAAACGAGTATCCCGGCAGCAGGGGATCATTTTGCGCTTCAGCCATACTTTTCATACTCCCGCCATT
CAGAGAAGAAACCAATTGTCCATATTGCATCAGACATTGCCGTCACTGCGTCTTTTACTGGCTCTTCTCG
CTAACCAAACCGGTAACCCCGCTTATTAAAAGCATTCTGTAACAAAGCGGGACCAAAGCCATGACAAAAA
CGCGTAACAAAAGTGTCTATAATCACGGCAGAAAAGTCCACATTGATTATTTGCACGGCGTCACACTTTG
CTATGCCATAGCATTTTTATCCATAAGATTAGCGGATCCTACCTGACGCTTTTTATCGCAACTCTCTACT
GTTTCTCCATACCCGTTTTTTTGGGAATTCGAGCTCTAAGGAGGTTATAAAAAATGGATATTAATACTGA
AACCGAGATCAAGCAAAAGCATTCACTAACCCCCTTTCCTGTTTTCCTAATCAGCCCGGCATTTCGCGGG
CGATATTTTCACAGCTATTTCAGGAGTTCAGCCATGAACGCTTATTACATTCAGGATCGTCTTGAGGCTC
AGAGCTGGGCGCGTCACTACCAGCAGCTCGCCCGTGAAGAGAAAGAGGCAGAACTGGCAGACGACATGGA
AAAAGGCCTGCCCCAGCACCTGTTTGAATCGCTATGCATCGATCATTTGCAACGCCACGGGGCCAGCAAA
AAATCCATTACCCGTGCGTTTGATGACGATGTTGAGTTTCAGGAGCGCATGGCAGAACACATCCGGTACA
TGGTTGAAACCATTGCTCACCACCAGGTTGATATTGATTCAGAGGTATAAAACGAATGAGTACTGCACTC
GCAACGCTGGCTGGGAAGCTGGCTGAACGTGTCGGCATGGATTCTGTCGACCCACAGGAACTGATCACCA
CTCTTCGCCAGACGGCATTTAAAGGTGATGCCAGCGATGCGCAGTTCATCGCATTACTGATCGTTGCCAA
CCAGTACGGCCTTAATCCGTGGACGAAAGAAATTTACGCCTTTCCTGATAAGCAGAATGGCATCGTTCCG
GTGGTGGGCGTTGATGGCTGGTCCCGCATCATCAATGAAAACCAGCAGTTTGATGGCATGGACTTTGAGC
AGGACAATGAATCCTGTACATGCCGGATTTACCGCAAGGACCGTAATCATCCGATCTGCGTTACCGAATG
GATGGATGAATGCCGCCGCGAACCATTCAAAACTCGCGAAGGCAGAGAAATCACGGGGCCGTGGCAGTCG
CATCCCAAACGGATGTTACGTCATAAAGCCATGATTCAGTGTGCCCGTCTGGCCTTCGGATTTGCTGGTA
TCTATGACAAGGATGAAGCCGAGCGCATTGTCGAAAATACTGCATACACTGCAGAACGTCAGCCGGAACG
CGACATCACTCCGGTTAACGATGAAACCATGCAGGAGATTAACACTCTGCTGATCGCCCTGGATAAAACA
TGGGATGACGACTTATTGCCGCTCTGTTCCCAGATATTTCGCCGCGACATTCGTGCATCGTCAGAACTGA
CACAGGCCGAAGCAGTAAAAGCTCTTGGATTCCTGAAACAGAAAGCCGCAGAGCAGAAGGTGGCAGCATG
ACACCGGACATTATCCTGCAGCGTACCGGGATCGATGTGAGAGCTGTCGAACAGGGGGATGATGCGTGGC
ACAAATTACGGCTCGGCGTCATCACCGCTTCAGAAGTTCACAACGTGATAGCAAAACCCCGCTCCGGAAA
GAAGTGGCCTGACATGAAAATGTCCTACTTCCACACCCTGCTTGCTGAGGTTTGCACCGGTGTGGCTCCG
GAAGTTAACGCTAAAGCACTGGCCTGGGGAAAACAGTACGAGAACGACGCCAGAACCCTGTTTGAATTCA
CTTCCGGCGTGAATGTTACTGAATCCCCGATCATCTATCGCGACGAAAGTATGCGTACCGCCTGCTCTCC
CGATGGTTTATGCAGTGACGGCAACGGCCTTGAACTGAAATGCCCGTTTACCTCCCGGGATTTCATGAAG
TTCCGGCTCGGTGGTTTCGAGGCCATAAAGTCAGCTTACATGGCCCAGGTGCAGTACAGCATGTGGGTGA
CGCGAAAAAATGCCTGGTACTTTGCCAACTATGACCCGCGTATGAAGCGTGAAGGCCTGCATTATGTCGT
GATTGAGCGGGATGAAAAGTACATGGCGAGTTTTGACGAGATCGTGCCGGAGTTCATCGAAAAAATGGAC
GAGGCACTGGCTGAAATTGGTTTTGTATTTGGGGAGCAATGGCGATGACGCATCCTCACGATAATATCCG
GGTAGGCGCAATCACTTTCGTCTACTCCGTTACAAAGCGAGGCTGGGTATTTCCCGGCCTTTCTGTTATC
CGAAATCCACTGAAAGCACAGCGGCTGGCTGAGGAGATAAATAATAAACGAGGGGCTGTATGCACAAAGC
ATCTTCTGTTGAGTTAAGAACGAGTATCGAGATGGCACATAGCCTTGCTCAAATTGGAATCAGGTTTGTG
CCAATACCAGTAGAAACAGACGAAGAATCCATGGGTATGGACAGTTTTCCCTTTGATATGTAACGGTGAA
CAGTTGTTCTACTTTTGTTTGTTAGTCTTGATGCTTCACTGATAGATACAAGAGCCATAAGAACCTCAGA
TCCTTCCGTATTTAGCCAGTATGTTCTCTAGTGTGGTTCGTTGTTTTTGCGTGAGCCATGAGAACGAACC
ATTGAGATCATACTTACTTTGCATGTCACTCAAAAATTTTGCCTCAAAACTGGTGAGCTGAATTTTTGCA
GTTAAAGCATCGTGTAGTGTTTTTCTTAGTCCGTTATGTAGGTAGGAATCTGATGTAATGGTTGTTGGTA
TTTTGTCACCATTCATTTTTATCTGGTTGTTCTCAAGTTCGGTTACGAGATCCATTTGTCTATCTAGTTC
AACTTGGAAAATCAACGTATCAGTCGGGCGGCCTCGCTTATCAACCACCAATTTCATATTGCTGTAAGTG
TTTAAATCTTTACTTATTGGTTTCAAAACCCATTGGTTAAGCCTTTTAAACTCATGGTAGTTATTTTCAA
GCATTAACATGAACTTAAATTCATCAAGGCTAATCTCTATATTTGCCTTGTGAGTTTTCTTTTGTGTTAG
TTCTTTTAATAACCACTCATAAATCCTCATAGAGTATTTGTTTTCAAAAGACTTAACATGTTCCAGATTA
TATTTTATGAATTTTTTTAACTGGAAAAGATAAGGCAATATCTCTTCACTAAAAACTAATTCTAATTTTT
CGCTTGAGAACTTGGCATAGTTTGTCCACTGGAAAATCTCAAAGCCTTTAACCAAAGGATTCCTGATTTC
CACAGTTCTCGTCATCAGCTCTCTGGTTGCTTTAGCTAATACACCATAAGCATTTTCCCTACTGATGTTC
ATCATCTGAACGTATTGGTTATAAGTGAACGATACCGTCCGTTCTTTCCTTGTAGGGTTTTCAATCGTGG
GGTTGAGTAGTGCCACACAGCATAAAATTAGCTTGGTTTCATGCTCCGTTAAGTCATAGCGACTAATCGC
TAGTTCATTTGCTTTGAAAACAACTAATTCAGACATACATCTCAATTGGTCTAGGTGATTTTAATCACTA
TACCAATTGAGATGGGCTAGTCAATGATAATTACTAGTCCTTTTCCTTTGAGTTGTGGGTATCTGTAAAT
TCTGCTAGACCTTTGCTGGAAAACTTGTAAATTCTGCTAGACCCTCTGTAAATTCCGCTAGACCTTTGTG
TGTTTTTTTTGTTTATATTCAAGTGGTTATAATTTATAGAATAAAGAAAGAATAAAAAAAGATAAAAAGA
ATAGATCCCAGCCCTGTGTATAACTCACTACTTTAGTCAGTTCCGCAGTATTACAAAAGGATGTCGCAAA
CGCTGTTTGCTCCTCTACAAAACAGACCTTAAAACCCTAAAGGCTTAAGTAGCACCCTCGCAAGCTCGGT
TGCGGCCGCAATCGGGCAAATCGCTGAATATTCCTTTTGTCTCCGACCATCAGGCACCTGAGTCGCTGTC
TTTTTCGTGACATTCAGTTCGCTGCGCTCACGGCTCTGGCAGTGAATGGGGGTAAATGGCACTACAGGCG
CCTTTTATGGATTCATGCAAGGAAACTACCCATAATACAAGAAAAGCCCGTCACGGGCTTCTCAGGGCGT
TTTATGGCGGGTCTGCTATGTGGTGCTATCTGACTTTTTGCTGTTCAGCAGTTCCTGCCCTCTGATTTTC
CAGTCTGACCACTTCGGATTATCCCGTGACAGGTCATTCAGACTGGCTAATGCACCCAGTAAGGCAGCGG
TATCATCAACGGGGTCTGACGCTCAGTGGAACGAAAACTCACGTTAAGGGATTTTGGTCATGAGATTATC
AGCTTTCGCTAAGGATGATTTCTGGAATTCTTCCCTATCAGTGATAGAGATTGACATCCCTATCAGTGAT
AGAGATACTGAGCACCGTGAACGCCACTGGCCGTGGTTTTAGAGCTAGAAATAGCAAGTTAAAATAAGGC
TAGTCCGTTATCAACTTGAAAAAGTGGCACCGAGTCGGTGCTTTTTTTGAAGCTTGGGCCCGAACAAAAA
CTCATCTCAGAAGAGGATCTGAATAGCGCCGTCGACCATCATCATCATCATCATTGAGTTTAAACGGTCT
CCAGCTTGGCTGTTTTGGCGGATGAGAGAAGATTTTCAGCCTGATACAGATTAAATCAGAACGCAGAAGC
GGTCTGATAAAACAGAATTTGCCTGGCGGCAGTAGCGCGGTGGTCCCACCTGACCCCATGCCGAACTCAG
AAGTGAAACGCCGTAGCGCCGATGGTAGTGTGGGGTCTCCCCATGCGAGAGTAGGGAACTGCCAGGCATC
AAATAAAACGAAAGGCTCAGTCGAAAGACTGGGCCTTTCGTTTTATCTGTTGTTTGTCGGTGAACTGGAT
CCTTACTCGAGTCTAGACTGCAGGCGGATCTTCACCTAGATCCTTTTAAATTAAAAATGAAGTTTTAAAT
CAATCTAAAGTATATATGAGTAAACTTGGTCTGCTGACAGGACATTATTTGCCGACTACCTTGGTGATCT
CGCCTTTCACGTAGTGGACAAATTCTTCCAACTGATCTGCGCGCGAGGCCAAGCGATCTTCTTCTTGTCC
AAGATAAGCCTGTCTAGCTTCAAGTATGACGGGCTGATACTGGGCCGGCAGGCGCTCCATTGCCCAGTCG
GCAGCGACATCCTTCGGCGCGATTTTGCCGGTTACTGCGCTGTACCAAATGCGGGACAACGTAAGCACTA
CATTTCGCTCATCGCCAGCCCAGTCGGGCGGCGAGTTCCATAGCGTTAAGGTTTCATTTAGCGCCTCAAA
TAGATCCTGTTCAGGAACCGGATCAAAGAGTTCCTCCGCCGCTGGACCTACCAAGGCAACGCTATGTTCT
CTTGCTTTTGTCAGCAAGATAGCCAGATCAATGTCGATCGTGGCTGGCTCGAAGATACCTGCAAGAATGT
CATTGCGCTGCCATTCTCCAAATTGCAGTTCGCGCTTAGCTGGATAACGCCACGGAATGATGTCGTCGTG
CACAACAATGGTGACTTCTACAGCGCGGAGAATCTCGCTCTCTCCAGGGGAAGCCGAAGTTTCCAAAAGG
TCGTTGATCAAAGCTCGCCGCGTTGTTTCATCAAGCCTTACGGTCACCGTAACCAGCAAATCAATATCAC
TGTGTGGCTTCAGGCCGCCATCCACTGCGGAGCCGTACAAATGTACGGCCAGCAACGTCGGTTCGAGATG
GCGCTCGATGACGCCAACTACCTCTGATAGTTGAGTCGATACTTCGGCGATCACCGCTTCCCTCATACTC
TTCCTTTTTCAATATTATTGAAGCATTTATCAGGGTTATTGTCTCATGAGCGGATACATATTTGAATGTA
TTTAGAAAAATAAACAAATAGCTAGCTCACTCGGTCGCTACCAGGGTTATTGTCTCATGAGCGGATACAT
ATTTGAATGTATTTAGAAAAATAAACAAATAGGGGTTCCGCGCACATTTCCCCGAAAAGTGCCACCTG
